Addgene plasmid #86328: PX458_ZGPAT_2
Purpose: Encodes gRNA for 3' target of human ZGPAT
Depositing lab: Eric Mendenhall & Richard M. Myers. Depositing organization: University of Alabama in Huntsville. Publication: CETCh-seq: CRISPR epitope tagging ChIP-seq of DNA-binding proteins. Savic D, Partridge EC, Newberry KM, Smith SB, Meadows SK, Roberts BS, Mackiewicz M, Mendenhall EM, Myers RM. Genome Res. 2015 Sep 9. 10.1101/gr.193540.115 PubMed 26355004.
Backbone
  Vector backbone: PX458
  Vector type: CRISPR
Growth in bacteria
  Bacterial resistance: Ampicillin, 100 μg/mL
  Growth temperature: 37°C
  Growth strain: DH5alpha
  Copy number: High Copy
Gene/Insert
  Gene/Insert name: gRNA against ZGPAT
  gRNA/shRNA sequence: GCTTCGTCCATAGTGCTTGT
  Species: H. sapiens (human)
  Entrez Gene: ZGPAT (a.k.a. GPATC6, GPATCH6, KIAA1847, ZC3H9, ZC3HDC9, ZIP)
  Cloning method: Gibson Cloning
  Sequencing primers: 5′ pBR322ori-F
Terms and licenses: Academic/Nonprofit Terms; Industry Terms: Not Available to Industry
Depositor comments: Note: This plasmid is part of the Mendenhall and Meyers CRISPR-based Tagging system to add a tag (currently using FLAG) to endogenous proteins. Please see https://www.addgene.org/crispr/tagging/ for more details.
How to cite: PX458_ZGPAT_2 was a gift from Eric Mendenhall & Richard M. Myers (Addgene plasmid # 86328 ; http://n2t.net/addgene:86328 ; RRID:Addgene_86328)
