[The description below was written by a language model from this plasmid's Addgene catalogue record.]
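Description:
PX458_ZGPAT_2 is a CRISPR plasmid built on the PX458 backbone and carrying a single guide RNA directed against the 3' end of the human ZGPAT gene (also known as GPATCH6, ZC3H9 or ZIP). It is propagated in E. coli as a high-copy plasmid under ampicillin selection. The guide spacer was introduced by Gibson cloning. The record provides no feature table, so the individual elements are not itemised. PX458 is generally known as an all-in-one mammalian expression vector in which a U6 promoter drives the guide RNA scaffold and a separate cassette expresses Streptococcus pyogenes Cas9 linked through a 2A peptide to GFP, so transfected cells can be identified or sorted by fluorescence. These backbone details come from general knowledge of PX458 rather than from this entry.

The construct belongs to a CRISPR-based epitope tagging system designed to add a tag, currently FLAG, to endogenous proteins. Here the guide directs Cas9 to cut near the 3' end of the ZGPAT coding region, presumably near the stop codon. A separately supplied homology donor can then be used to insert the tag in frame at the C-terminus of the native protein. The tagged DNA-binding protein is expressed from its own locus and can be profiled by ChIP-seq with a standard anti-tag antibody, which avoids the need for a factor-specific antibody. The "_2" suffix suggests it is one of several guides designed for this locus, though the record does not say so explicitly. The donor template is not part of this plasmid.
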