>Addgene plasmid #86328 | PX458_ZGPAT_2 | addgene partial sequence | sequence record 170867 | Addgene Partial NGS Result
GACTATAAGGACCACGACGGAGACTACAAGGATCATGATATTGATTACAAAGACGATGACGATAAGATGG
CCCCAAAGAAGAAGCGGAAGGTCGGTATCCACGGAGTCCCAGCAGCCGACAAGAAGTACAGCATCGGCCT
GGACATCGGCACCAACTCTGTGGGCTGGGCCGTGATCACCGACGAGTACAAGGTGCCCAGCAAGAAATTC
AAGGTGCTGGGCAACACCGACCGGCACAGCATCAAGAAGAACCTGATCGGAGCCCTGCTGTTCGACAGCG
GCGAAACAGCCGAGGCCACCCGGCTGAAGAGAACCGCCAGAAGAAGATACACCAGACGGAAGAACCGGAT
CTGCTATCTGCAAGAGATCTTCAGCAACGAGATGGCCAAGGTGGACGACAGCTTCTTCCACAGACTGGAA
GAGTCCTTCCTGGTGGAAGAGGATAAGAAGCACGAGCGGCACCCCATCTTCGGCAACATCGTGGACGAGG
TGGCCTACCACGAGAAGTACCCCACCATCTACCACCTGAGAAAGAAACTGGTGGACAGCACCGACAAGGC
CGACCTGCGGCTGATCTATCTGGCCCTGGCCCACATGATCAAGTTCCGGGGCCACTTCCTGATCGAGGGC
GACCTGAACCCCGACAACAGCGACGTGGACAAGCTGTTCATCCAGCTGGTGCAGACCTACAACCAGCTGT
TCGAGGAAAACCCCATCAACGCCAGCGGCGTGGACGCCAAGGCCATCCTGTCTGCCAGACTGAGCAAGAG
CAGACGGCTGGAAAATCTGATCGCCCAGCTGCCCGGCGAGAAGAAGAATGGCCTGTTCGGAAACCTGATT
GCCCTGAGCCTGGGCCTGACCCCCAACTTCAAGAGCAACTTCGACCTGGCCGAGGATGCCAAACTGCAGC
TGAGCAAGGACACCTACGACGACGACCTGGACAACCTGCTGGCCCAGATCGGCGACCAGTACGCCGACCT
GTTTCTGGCCGCCAAGAACCTGTCCGACGCCATCCTGCTGAGCGACATCCTGAGAGTGAACACCGAGATC
ACCAAGGCCCCCCTGAGCGCCTCTATGATCAAGAGATACGACGAGCACCACCAGGACCTGACCCTGCTGA
AAGCTCTCGTGCGGCAGCAGCTGCCTGAGAAGTACAAAGAGATTTTCTTCGACCAGAGCAAGAACGGCTA
CGCCGGCTACATTGACGGCGGAGCCAGCCAGGAAGAGTTCTACAAGTTCATCAAGCCCATCCTGGAAAAG
ATGGACGGCACCGAGGAACTGCTCGTGAAGCTGAACAGAGAGGACCTGCTGCGGAAGCAGCGGACCTTCG
ACAACGGCAGCATCCCCCACCAGATCCACCTGGGAGAGCTGCACGCCATTCTGCGGCGGCAGGAAGATTT
TTACCCATTCCTGAAGGACAACCGGGAAAAGATCGAGAAGATCCTGACCTTCCGCATCCCCTACTACGTG
GGCCCTCTGGCCAGGGGAAACAGCAGATTCGCCTGGATGACCAGAAAGAGCGAGGAAACCATCACCCCCT
GGAACTTCGAGGAAGTGGTGGACAAGGGCGCTTCCGCCCAGAGCTTCATCGAGCGGATGACCAACTTCGA
TAAGAACCTGCCCAACGAGAAGGTGCTGCCCAAGCACAGCCTGCTGTACGAGTACTTCACCGTGTATAAC
GAGCTGACCAAAGTGAAATACGTGACCGAGGGAATGAGAAAGCCCGCCTTCCTGAGCGGCGAGCAGAAAA
AGGCCATCGTGGACCTGCTGTTCAAGACCAACCGGAAAGTGACCGTGAAGCAGCTGAAAGAGGACTACTT
CAAGAAAATCGAGTGCTTCGACTCCGTGGAAATCTCCGGCGTGGAAGATCGGTTCAACGCCTCCCTGGGC
ACATACCACGATCTGCTGAAAATTATCAAGGACAAGGACTTCCTGGACAATGAGGAAAACGAGGACATTC
TGGAAGATATCGTGCTGACCCTGACACTGTTTGAGGACAGAGAGATGATCGAGGAACGGCTGAAAACCTA
TGCCCACCTGTTCGACGACAAAGTGATGAAGCAGCTGAAGCGGCGGAGATACACCGGCTGGGGCAGGCTG
AGCCGGAAGCTGATCAACGGCATCCGGGACAAGCAGTCCGGCAAGACAATCCTGGATTTCCTGAAGTCCG
ACGGCTTCGCCAACAGAAACTTCATGCAGCTGATCCACGACGACAGCCTGACCTTTAAAGAGGACATCCA
GAAAGCCCAGGTGTCCGGCCAGGGCGATAGCCTGCACGAGCACATTGCCAATCTGGCCGGCAGCCCCGCC
ATTAAGAAGGGCATCCTGCAGACAGTGAAGGTGGTGGACGAGCTCGTGAAAGTGATGGGCCGGCACAAGC
CCGAGAACATCGTGATCGAAATGGCCAGAGAGAACCAGACCACCCAGAAGGGACAGAAGAACAGCCGCGA
GAGAATGAAGCGGATCGAAGAGGGCATCAAAGAGCTGGGCAGCCAGATCCTGAAAGAACACCCCGTGGAA
AACACCCAGCTGCAGAACGAGAAGCTGTACCTGTACTACCTGCAGAATGGGCGGGATATGTACGTGGACC
AGGAACTGGACATCAACCGGCTGTCCGACTACGATGTGGACCATATCGTGCCTCAGAGCTTTCTGAAGGA
CGACTCCATCGACAACAAGGTGCTGACCAGAAGCGACAAGAACCGGGGCAAGAGCGACAACGTGCCCTCC
GAAGAGGTCGTGAAGAAGATGAAGAACTACTGGCGGCAGCTGCTGAACGCCAAGCTGATTACCCAGAGAA
AGTTCGACAATCTGACCAAGGCCGAGAGAGGCGGCCTGAGCGAACTGGATAAGGCCGGCTTCATCAAGAG
ACAGCTGGTGGAAACCCGGCAGATCACAAAGCACGTGGCACAGATCCTGGACTCCCGGATGAACACTAAG
TACGACGAGAATGACAAGCTGATCCGGGAAGTGAAAGTGATCACCCTGAAGTCCAAGCTGGTGTCCGATT
TCCGGAAGGATTTCCAGTTTTACAAAGTGCGCGAGATCAACAACTACCACCACGCCCACGACGCCTACCT
GAACGCCGTCGTGGGAACCGCCCTGATCAAAAAGTACCCTAAGCTGGAAAGCGAGTTCGTGTACGGCGAC
TACAAGGTGTACGACGTGCGGAAGATGATCGCCAAGAGCGAGCAGGAAATCGGCAAGGCTACCGCCAAGT
ACTTCTTCTACAGCAACATCATGAACTTTTTCAAGACCGAGATTACCCTGGCCAACGGCGAGATCCGGAA
GCGGCCTCTGATCGAGACAAACGGCGAAACCGGGGAGATCGTGTGGGATAAGGGCCGGGATTTTGCCACC
GTGCGGAAAGTGCTGAGCATGCCCCAAGTGAATATCGTGAAAAAGACCGAGGTGCAGACAGGCGGCTTCA
GCAAAGAGTCTATCCTGCCCAAGAGGAACAGCGATAAGCTGATCGCCAGAAAGAAGGACTGGGACCCTAA
GAAGTACGGCGGCTTCGACAGCCCCACCGTGGCCTATTCTGTGCTGGTGGTGGCCAAAGTGGAAAAGGGC
AAGTCCAAGAAACTGAAGAGTGTGAAAGAGCTGCTGGGGATCACCATCATGGAAAGAAGCAGCTTCGAGA
AGAATCCCATCGACTTTCTGGAAGCCAAGGGCTACAAAGAAGTGAAAAAGGACCTGATCATCAAGCTGCC
TAAGTACTCCCTGTTCGAGCTGGAAAACGGCCGGAAGAGAATGCTGGCCTCTGCCGGCGAACTGCAGAAG
GGAAACGAACTGGCCCTGCCCTCCAAATATGTGAACTTCCTGTACCTGGCCAGCCACTATGAGAAGCTGA
AGGGCTCCCCCGAGGATAATGAGCAGAAACAGCTGTTTGTGGAACAGCACAAGCACTACCTGGACGAGAT
CATCGAGCAGATCAGCGAGTTCTCCAAGAGAGTGATCCTGGCCGACGCTAATCTGGACAAAGTGCTGTCC
GCCTACAACAAGCACCGGGATAAGCCCATCAGAGAGCAGGCCGAGAATATCATCCACCTGTTTACCCTGA
CCAATCTGGGAGCCCCTGCCGCCTTCAAGTACTTTGACACCACCATCGACCGGAAGAGGTACACCAGCAC
CAAAGAGGTGCTGGACGCCACCCTGATCCACCAGAGCATCACCGGCCTGTACGAGACACGGATCGACCTG
TCTCAGCTGGGAGGCGACAAAAGGCCGGCGGCCACGAAAAAGGCCGGCCAGGCAAAAAAGAAAAAGGAAT
TCGGCAGTGGAGAGGGCAGAGGAAGTCTGCTAACATGCGGTGACGTCGAGGAGAATCCTGGCCCAGTGAG
CAAGGGCGAGGAGCTGTTCACCGGGGTGGTGCCCATCCTGGTCGAGCTGGACGGCGACGTAAACGGCCAC
AAGTTCAGCGTGTCCGGCGAGGGCGAGGGCGATGCCACCTACGGCAAGCTGACCCTGAAGTTCATCTGCA
CCACCGGCAAGCTGCCCGTGCCCTGGCCCACCCTCGTGACCACCCTGACCTACGGCGTGCAGTGCTTCAG
CCGCTACCCCGACCACATGAAGCAGCACGACTTCTTCAAGTCCGCCATGCCCGAAGGCTACGTCCAGGAG
CGCACCATCTTCTTCAAGGACGACGGCAACTACAAGACCCGCGCCGAGGTGAAGTTCGAGGGCGACACCC
TGGTGAACCGCATCGAGCTGAAGGGCATCGACTTCAAGGAGGACGGCAACATCCTGGGGCACAAGCTGGA
GTACAACTACAACAGCCACAACGTCTATATCATGGCCGACAAGCAGAAGAACGGCATCAAGGTGAACTTC
AAGATCCGCCACAACATCGAGGACGGCAGCGTGCAGCTCGCCGACCACTACCAGCAGAACACCCCCATCG
GCGACGGCCCCGTGCTGCTGCCCGACAACCACTACCTGAGCACCCAGTCCGCCCTGAGCAAAGACCCCAA
CGAGAAGCGCGATCACATGGTCCTGCTGGAGTTCGTGACCGCCGCCGGGATCACTCTCGGCATGGACGAG
CTGTACAAGGAATTCTAACTAGAGCTCGCTGATCAGCCTCGACTGTGCCTTCTAGTTGCCAGCCATCTGT
TGTTTGCCCCTCCCCCGTGCCTTCCTTGACCCTGGAAGGTGCCACTCCCACTGTCCTTTCCTAATAAAAT
GAGGAAATTGCATCGCATTGTCTGAGTAGGTGTCATTCTATTCTGGGGGGTGGGGTGGGGCAGGACAGCA
AGGGGGAGGATTGGGAAGAGAATAGCAGGCATGCTGGGGAGCGGCCGCAGGAACCCCTAGTGATGGAGTT
GGCCACTCCCTCTCTGCGCGCTCGCTCGCTCACTGAGGCCGGGCGACCAAAGGTCGCCCGACGCCCGGGC
TTTGCCCGGGCGGCCTCAGTGAGCGAGCGAGCGCGCAGCTGCCTGCAGGGGCGCCTGATGCGGTATTTTC
TCCTTACGCATCTGTGCGGTATTTCACACCGCATA
[95 nt withheld, positions 5496-5590]
T
[46 nt withheld, positions 5592-5637]
C
[141 nt withheld, positions 5639-5779]
CCTTTGACGTTGGAGTCCACGTTCTTT
[37 nt withheld, positions 5807-5843]
ACTCTATCTCGGGCTATTCTTTTGATTTATAAGGGATTTTGCCGATTTCGGTCTATTGGTTAAAAAATGA
GCTGATTTAACAAAAATTTAACGCGAATTTTAACAAAATATTAACGTTTACAATTTTATGGTGCACTCTC
AGTACAATCTGCTCTGATGCCGCATAGTTAAGCCAGCCCCGACACCCGCCAACACCCGCTGACGCGCCCT
GACGGGCTTGTCTGCTCCCGGCATCCGCTTACAGACAAGCTGTGACCGTCTCCGGGAGCTGCATGTGTCA
GAGGTTTTCACCGTCATCACCGAAACGCGCGAGACGAAAGGGCCTCGTGATACGCCTATTTTTATAGGTT
AATGTCATGATAATAATGGTTTCTTAGACGTCAGGTGGCACTTTTCGGGGAAATGTGCGCGGAACCCCTA
TTTGTTTATTTTTCTAAATACATTCAAATATGTATCCGCTCATGAGACAATAACCCTGATAAATGCTTCA
ATAATATTGAAAAAGGAAGAGTATGAGTATTCAACATTTCCGTGTCGCCCTTATTCCCTTTTTTGCGGCA
TTTTGCCTTCCTGTTTTTGCTCACCCAGAAACGCTGGTGAAAGTAAAAGATGCTGAAGATCAGTTGGGTG
CACGAGTGGGTTACATCGAACTGGATCTCAACAGCGGTAAGATCCTTGAGAGTTTTCGCCCCGAAGAACG
TTTTCCAATGATGAGCACTTTTAAAGTTCTGCTATGTGGCGCGGTATTATCCCGTATTGACGCCGGGCAA
GAGCAACTCGGTCGCCGCATACACTATTCTCAGAATGACTTGGTTGAGTACTCACCAGTCACAGAAAAGC
ATCTTACGGATGGCATGACAGTAAGAGAATTATGCAGTGCTGCCATAACCATGAGTGATAACACTGCGGC
CAACTTACTTCTGACAACGATCGGAGGACCGAAGGAGCTAACCGCTTTTTTGCACAACATGGGGGATCAT
GTAACTCGCCTTGATCGTTGGGAACCGGAGCTGAATGAAGCCATACCAAACGACGAGCGTGACACCACGA
TGCCTGTAGCAATGGCAACAACGTTGCGCAAACTATTAACTGGCGAACTACTTACTCTAGCTTCCCGGCA
ACAATTAATAGACTGGATGGAGGCGGATAAAGTTGCAGGACCACTTCTGCGCTCGGCCCTTCCGGCTGGC
TGGTTTATTGCTGATAAATCTGGAGCCGGTGAGCGTGGAAGCCGCGGTATCATTGCAGCACTGGGGCCAG
ATGGTAAGCCCTCCCGTATCGTAGTTATCTACACGACGGGGAGTCAGGCAACTATGGATGAACGAAATAG
ACAGATCGCTGAGATAGGTGCCTCACTGATTAAGCATTGGTAACTGTCAGACCAAGTTTACTCATATATA
CTTTAGATTGATTTAAAACTTCATTTTTAATTTAAAAGGATCTAGGTGAAGATCCTTTTTGATAATCTCA
TGACCAAAATCCCTTAACGTGAGTTTTCGTTCCACTGAGCGTCAGACCCCGTAGAAAAGATCAAAGGATC
TTCTTGAGATCCTTTTTTTCTGCGCGTAATCTGCTGCTTGCAAACAAAAAAACCACCGCTACCAGCGGTG
GTTTGTTTGCCGGATCAAGAGCTACCAACTCTTTTTCCGAAGGTAACTGGCTTCAGCAGAGCGCAGATAC
CAAATACTGTTCTTCTAGTGTAGCCGTAGTTAGGCCACCACTTCAAGAACTCTGTAGCACCGCCTACATA
CCTCGCTCTGCTAATCCTGTTACCAGTGGCTGCTGCCAGTGGCGATAAGTCGTGTCTTACCGGGTTGGAC
TCAAGACGATAGTTACCGGATAAGGCGCAGCGGTCGGGCTGAACGGGGGGTTCGTGCACACAGCCCAGCT
TGGAGCGAACGACCTACACCGAACTGAGATACCTACAGCGTGAGCTATGAGAAAGCGCCACGCTTCCCGA
AGGGAGAAAGGCGGACAGGTATCCGGTAAGCGGCAGGGTCGGAACAGGAGAGCGCACGAGGGAGCTTCCA
GGGGGAAACGCCTGGTATCTTTATAGTCCTGTCGGGTTTCGCCACCTCTGACTTGAGCGTCGATTTTTGT
GATGCTCGTCAGGGGGGCGGAGCCTATGGAAAAACGCCAGCAACGCGGCCTTTTTACGGTTCCTGGCCTT
TTGCTGGCCTTTTGCTCACATGTGAGGGCCTATTTCCCATGATTCCTTCATATTTGCATATACGATACAA
GGCTGTTAGAGAGATAATTGGAATTAATTTGACTGTAAACACAAAGATATTAGTACAAAATACGTGACGT
AGAAAGTAATAATTTCTTGGGTAGTTTGCAGTTTTAAAATTATGTTTTAAAATGGACTATCATATGCTTA
CCGTAACTTGAAAGTATTTCGATTTCTTGGCTTTATATATCTTGTGGAAAGGACGAAACACCGCTTCGTC
CATAGTGCTTGTGTTTTAGAGCTAGAAATAGCAAGTTAAAATAAGGCTAGTCCGTTATCAACTTGAAAAA
GTGGCACCGAGTCGGTGCTTTTTTGTTTTAGAGCTAGAAATAGCAAGTTAAAATAAGGCTAGTCCGTTTT
TAGCGCGTGCGCCAATTCTGCAGACAAATGGCTCTAGAGGTACC
